>Addgene plasmid #242615 | pAT124 | addgene full sequence | sequence record 485610 | Addgene NGS Result
TGGTAACTAGAGATCCCTCAGACCCTTTTAGTCAGTGTGGAAAATCTCTAGCAGTGGCGCCCGAACAGGG
ACTTGAAAGCGAAAGGGAAACCAGAGGAGCTCTCTCGACGCAGGACTCGGCTTGCTGAAGCGCGCACGGC
AAGAGGCGAGGGGCGGCGACTGGTGAGTACGCCAAAAATTTTGACTAGCGGAGGCTAGAAGGAGAGAGAT
GGGTGCGAGAGCGTCAGTATTAAGCGGGGGAGAATTAGATCGCGATGGGAAAAAATTCGGTTAAGGCCAG
GGGGAAAGAAAAAATATAAATTAAAACATATAGTATGGGCAAGCAGGGAGCTAGAACGATTCGCAGTTAA
TCCTGGCCTGTTAGAAACATCAGAAGGCTGTAGACAAATACTGGGACAGCTACAACCATCCCTTCAGACA
GGATCAGAAGAACTTAGATCATTATATAATACAGTAGCAACCCTCTATTGTGTGCATCAAAGGATAGAGA
TAAAAGACACCAAGGAAGCTTTAGACAAGATAGAGGAAGAGCAAAACAAAAGTAAGACCACCGCACAGCA
AGCGGCCGGCCGCTGATCTTCAGACCTGGAGGAGGAGATATGAGGGACAATTGGAGAAGTGAATTATATA
AATATAAAGTAGTAAAAATTGAACCATTAGGAGTAGCACCCACCAAGGCAAAGAGAAGAGTGGTGCAGAG
AGAAAAAAGAGCAGTGGGAATAGGAGCTTTGTTCCTTGGGTTCTTGGGAGCAGCAGGAAGCACTATGGGC
GCAGCGTCAATGACGCTGACGGTACAGGCCAGACAATTATTGTCTGGTATAGTGCAGCAGCAGAACAATT
TGCTGAGGGCTATTGAGGCGCAACAGCATCTGTTGCAACTCACAGTCTGGGGCATCAAGCAGCTCCAGGC
AAGAATCCTGGCTGTGGAAAGATACCTAAAGGATCAACAGCTCCTGGGGATTTGGGGTTGCTCTGGAAAA
CTCATTTGCACCACTGCTGTGCCTTGGAATGCTAGTTGGAGTAATAAATCTCTGGAACAGATTTGGAATC
ACACGACCTGGATGGAGTGGGACAGAGAAATTAACAATTACACAAGCTTAATACACTCCTTAATTGAAGA
ATCGCAAAACCAGCAAGAAAAGAATGAACAAGAATTATTGGAATTAGATAAATGGGCAAGTTTGTGGAAT
TGGTTTAACATAACAAATTGGCTGTGGTATATAAAATTATTCATAATGATAGTAGGAGGCTTGGTAGGTT
TAAGAATAGTTTTTGCTGTACTTTCTATAGTGAATAGAGTTAGGCAGGGATATTCACCATTATCGTTTCA
GACCCACCTCCCAACCCCGAGGGGACCCGACAGGCCCGAAGGAATAGAAGAAGAAGGTGGAGAGAGAGAC
AGAGACAGATCCATTCGATTAGTGAACGGATCGGCACTGCGTGCGCCAATTCTGCAGACAAATGGCAGTA
TTCATCCACAATTTTAAAAGAAAAGGGGGGATTGGGGGGTACAGTGCAGGGGAAAGAATAGTAGACATAA
TAGCAACAGACATACAAACTAAAGAATTACAAAAACAAATTACAAAAATTCAAAATTTTCGGGTTTATTA
CAGGGACAGCAGAGATCCAGTTTGGTTAGTACCGGGCCCGCTCTAGAGATCCCATTTGACTCAGGCGGCC
GCGTGGATAACCGTATTACCGCCATGCATGTGCCCGTCAGTGGGCAGAGCGCACATCGCCCACAGTCCCC
GAGAAGTTGGGGGGAGGGGTCGGCAATTGAACCGGTGCCTAGAGAAGGTGGCGCGGGGTAAACTGGGAAA
GTGATGTCGTGTACTGGCTCCGCCTTTTTCCCGAGGGTGGGGGAGAACCGTATATAAGTGCAGTAGTCGC
CGTGAACGTTCTTTTTCGCAACGGGTTTGCCGCCAGAACACAGGTAAGTGCCGTGTGTGGTTCCCGCGGG
CCTGGCCTCTTTACGGGTTATGGCCCTTGCGTGCCTTGAATTACTTCCACCTGGCTGCAGTACGTGATTC
TTGATCCCGAGCTTCGGGTTGGAAGTGGGTGGGAGAGTTCGAGGCCTTGCGCTTAAGGAGCCCCTTCGCC
TCGTGCTTGAGTTGAGGCCTGGCCTGGGCGCTGGGGCCGCCGCGTGCGAATCTGGTGGCACCTTCGCGCC
TGTCTCGCTGCTTTCGATAAGTCTCTAGCCATTTAAAATTTTTGATGACCTGCTGCGACGCTTTTTTTCT
GGCAAGATAGTCTTGTAAATGCGGGCCAAGATCTGCACACTGGTATTTCGGTTTTTGGGGCCGCGGGCGG
CGACGGGGCCCGTGCGTCCCAGCGCACATGTTCGGCGAGGCGGGGCCTGCGAGCGCGGCCACCGAGAATC
GGACGGGGGTAGTCTCAAGCTGGCCGGCCTGCTCTGGTGCCTGGCCTCGCGCCGCCGTGTATCGCCCCGC
CCTGGGCGGCAAGGCTGGCCCGGTCGGCACCAGTTGCGTGAGCGGAAAGATGGCCGCTTCCCGGCCCTGC
TGCAGGGAGCTCAAAATGGAGGACGCGGCGCTCGGGAGAGCGGGCGGGTGAGTCACCCACACAAAGGAAA
AGGGCCTTTCCGTCCTCAGCCGTCGCTTCATGTGACTCCACGGAGTACCGGGCGCCGTCCAGGCACCTCG
ATTAGTTCTCGCGCTTTTGGAGTACGTCGTCTTTAGGTTGGGGGGAGGGGTTTTATGCGATGGAGTTTCC
CCACACTGAGTGGGTGGAGACTGAAGTTAGGCCAGCTTGGCACTTGATGTAATTCTCCTTGGAATTTGCC
CTTTTTGAGTTTGGATCTTGGTTCATTCTCAAGCCTCAGACAGTGGTTCAAAGTTTTTTTCTTCCATTTC
AGGTGTCGTGAGCTAGCCACCATGATCTCACTTATTGCTGCACTCGCAGTCGACTACGTTATCGGGATGG
AGAACGCTATGCCATGGAATCTGCCCGCCGACCTCGCGTGGTTCAAGCGCAACACATTGAACAAGCCCGT
TATCATGGGCCGACACACTTGGGAATCCATTGGCAGACCGCTCCCTGGTAGAAAAAATATCATACTCTCC
TCACAGCCCTCTACTGATGATAGAGTTACATGGGTGAAATCAGTAGATGAGGCGATTGCGGCTTGTGGCG
ATGTCCCGGAAATTATGGTTATAGGGGGTGGGCGGGTAATTGAGCAATTTCTCCCTAAGGCGCAGAAGCT
CTACCTGACGCACATCGACGCTGAGGTAGAGGGGGACACGCACTTCCCTGACTACGAACCTGACGACTGG
GAGTCCGTGTTTTCTGAATTCCACGACGCGGACGCACAGAATTCCCATTCCTACTGTTTTGAAATACTTG
AACGGCTAGCCGTTAAAATGGCTTCTAACTTTACTCAGTTCGTTCTCGTCGACAATGGCGGAACTGGCGA
CGTGACTGTCGCCCCAAGCAACTTCGCTAACGGGATCGCTGAATGGATCAGCTCTAACTCGCGTTCACAG
GCTTACAAAGTAACCTGTAGCGTTCGTCAGAGCTCTGCGCAGAATCGCAAATACACCATCAAAGTCGAGG
TGCCTAAAGGCGCCTGGCGTTCGTACTTAAATATGGAACTAACCATTCCAATTTTCGCCACGAATTCCGA
CTGCGAGCTTATTGTTAAGGCAATGCAAGGTCTCCTAAAAGATGGAAACCCGATTCCCTCAGCAATCGCA
GCAAACTCCGGCATCTACGCGATCTACGCCATGGCTTCTATGGCTTCTAACTTTACTCAGTTCGTTCTCG
TCGACAATGGCGGAACTGGCGACGTGACTGTCGCCCCAAGCAACTTCGCTAACGGGATCGCTGAATGGAT
CAGCTCTAACTCGCGTTCACAGGCTTACAAAGTAACCTGTAGCGTTCGTCAGAGCTCTGCGCAGAATCGC
AAATACACCATCAAAGTCGAGGTGCCTAAAGGCGCCTGGCGTTCGTACTTAAATATGGAACTAACCATTC
CAATTTTCGCCACGAATTCCGACTGCGAGCTTATTGTTAAGGCAATGCAAGGTCTCCTAAAAGATGGAAA
CCCGATTCCCTCAGCAATCGCAGCAAACTCCGGCATCTACGCGATCATGGCAGAAATCGGTACTGGCTTT
CCATTCGACCCCCATTATGTGGAAGTCCTGGGCGAGCGCATGCACTACGTCGATGTTGGTCCGCGCGATG
GCACCCCTGTGCTGTTCCTGCACGGTAACCCGACCTCCTCCTACGTGTGGCGCAACATCATCCCGCATGT
TGCACCGACCCATCGCTGCATTGCTCCAGACCTGATCGGTATGGGCAAATCCGACAAACCAGACCTGGGT
TATTTCTTCGACGACCACGTCCGCTTCATGGATGCCTTCATCGAAGCCCTGGGTCTGGAAGAGGTCGTCC
TGGTCATTCACGACTGGGGCTCCGCTCTGGGTTTCCACTGGGCCAAGCGCAATCCAGAGCGCGTCAAAGG
TATTGCATTTATGGAGTTCATCCGCCCTATCCCGACCTGGGACGAATGGCCAGAATTTGCCCGCGAGACC
TTCCAGGCCTTCCGCACCACCGACGTCGGCCGCAAGCTGATCATCGATCAGAACGTTTTTATCGAGGGTA
CGCTGCCGATGGGTGTCGTCCGCCCGCTGACTGAAGTCGAGATGGACCATTACCGCGAGCCGTTCCTGAA
TCCTGTTGACCGCGAGCCACTGTGGCGCTTCCCAAACGAGCTGCCAATCGCCGGTGAGCCAGCGAACATC
GTCGCGCTGGTCGAAGAATACATGGACTGGCTGCACCAGTCCCCTGTCCCGAAGCTGCTGTTCTGGGGCA
CCCCAGGCGTTCTGATCCCACCGGCCGAAGCCGCTCGCCTGGCCAAAAGCCTGCCTAACTGCAAGGCTGT
GGACATCGGCCCGGGTCTGAATCTGCTGCAAGAAGACAACCCGGACCTGATCGGCAGCGAGATCGCGCGC
TGGCTGTCGACGCTCGAGATTTCCGGCGGTGGATCCGGATCAGGCTCCGGAGACGGGTCAAGCGTCTCTG
GATCTGGAGAGGGAAGGGGAAGCCTCCTAACTTGCGGAGATGTCGAGGAGAATCCTGGCCCAATGGTTAG
TAAGGGAGAGGAGTTGATAAAAGAGAATATGCACATGAAACTGTATATGGAAGGGACAGTGGACAACCAT
CACTTCAAGTGCACCTCTGAGGGAGAAGGAAAGCCATACGAAGGCACCCAGACTATGCGAATTAAGGTCG
TGGAGGGAGGGCCTCTCCCCTTCGCCTTCGATATTCTTGCAACATCTTTCCTCTACGGGAGCAAAACCTT
CATCAATCACACACAAGGCATACCTGACTTTTTTAAGCAGAGTTTTCCAGAGGGCTTTACCTGGGAGCGT
GTGACTACATACGAAGATGGGGGTGTGCTGACGGCTACACAGGATACTTCACTTCAGGACGGTTGTCTGA
TCTACAACGTCAAGATCAGGGGGGTCAATTTCACCTCGAATGGACCAGTAATGCAAAAAAAGACCCTGGG
ATGGGAAGCTTTTACTGAAACTCTCTATCCCGCCGACGGCGGCCTCGAAGGCAGAAACGATATGGCTTTG
AAGCTGGTTGGCGGGTCCCATCTAATTGCCAATGCCAAAACCACATATAGGAGCAAAAAGCCTGCAAAGA
ACCTGAAGATGCCGGGTGTGTACTATGTTGACTATAGATTAGAGCGGATCAAAGAGGCAAATAACGAAAC
GTACGTGGAGCAGCACGAGGTAGCCGTGGCGCGCTACTGCGATTTACCCTCCAAACTGGGCCATAAACTG
AACTGTACAGGAAGCGGAGCTACTAACTTCAGCCTGCTGAAGCAGGCTGGCGACGTGGAAGAAAACCCAG
GACCTATGGCCAAGCCTTTGTCTCAAGAAGAATCCACCCTCATTGAAAGAGCAACGGCTACAATCAACAG
CATCCCCATCTCTGAAGACTACAGCGTCGCCAGCGCAGCTCTCTCTAGCGACGGCCGCATCTTCACTGGT
GTCAATGTATATCATTTTACTGGGGGACCTTGTGCAGAACTCGTGGTGCTGGGCACTGCTGCTGCTGCGG
CAGCTGGCAACCTGACTTGTATCGTCGCGATCGGAAATGAGAACAGGGGCATCTTGAGCCCCTGCGGACG
GTGCCGACAGGTGCTTCTCGATCTGCATCCTGGGATCAAAGCCATAGTGAAGGACAGTGATGGACAGCCG
ACGGCAGTTGGGATTCGTGAATTGCTGCCCTCTGGTTATGTGTGGGAGGGCTAAGAATTCGTCGAGGGAC
CTAATAACTTCGTATAGCATACATTATACGAAGTTATACATGTTTAAGGGTTCCGGTTCCACTAGGTACA
ATTCGATATCAAGCTTATCGATAATCAACCTCTGGATTACAAAATTTGTGAAAGATTGACTGGTATTCTT
AACTATGTTGCTCCTTTTACGCTATGTGGATACGCTGCTTTAATGCCTTTGTATCATGCTATTGCTTCCC
GTATGGCTTTCATTTTCTCCTCCTTGTATAAATCCTGGTTGCTGTCTCTTTATGAGGAGTTGTGGCCCGT
TGTCAGGCAACGTGGCGTGGTGTGCACTGTGTTTGCTGACGCAACCCCCACTGGTTGGGGCATTGCCACC
ACCTGTCAGCTCCTTTCCGGGACTTTCGCTTTCCCCCTCCCTATTGCCACGGCGGAACTCATCGCCGCCT
GCCTTGCCCGCTGCTGGACAGGGGCTCGGCTGTTGGGCACTGACAATTCCGTGGTGTTGTCGGGGAAATC
ATCGTCCTTTCCTTGGCTGCTCGCCTGTGTTGCCACCTGGATTCTGCGCGGGACGTCCTTCTGCTACGTC
CCTTCGGCCCTCAATCCAGCGGACCTTCCTTCCCGCGGCCTGCTGCCGGCTCTGCGGCCTCTTCCGCGTC
TTCGCCTTCGCCCTCAGACGAGTCGGATCTCCCTTTGGGCCGCCTCCCCGCATCGATACCGTCGACCTCG
ATCGAGACCTAGAAAAACATGGAGCAATCACAAGTAGCAATACAGCAGCTACCAATGCTGATTGTGCCTG
GCTAGAAGCACAAGAGGAGGAGGAGGTGGGTTTTCCAGTCACACCTCAGGTACCTTTAAGACCAATGACT
TACAAGGCAGCTGTAGATCTTAGCCACTTTTTAAAAGAAAAGGGGGGACTGGAAGGGCTAATTCACTCCC
AACGAAGACAAGATATCCTTGATCTGTGGATCTACCACACACAAGGCTACTTCCCTGATTGGCAGAACTA
CACACCAGGGCCAGGGATCAGATATCCACTGACCTTTGGATGGTGCTACAAGCTAGTACCAGTTGAGCAA
GAGAAGGTAGAAGAAGCCAATGAAGGAGAGAACACCCGCTTGTTACACCCTGTGAGCCTGCATGGGATGG
ATGACCCGGAGAGAGAAGTATTAGAGTGGAGGTTTGACAGCCGCCTAGCATTTCATCACATGGCCCGAGA
GCTGCATCCGGACTGTACTGGGTCTCTCTGGTTAGACCAGATCTGAGCCTGGGAGCTCTCTGGCTAACTA
GGGAACCCACTGCTTAAGCCTCAATAAAGCTTGCCTTGAGTGCTTCAAGTAGTGTGTGCCCGTCTGTTGT
GTGACTCTGGTAACTAGAGATCCCTCAGACCCTTTTAGTCAGTGTGGAAAATCTCTAGCAGCATGTGAGC
AAAAGGCCAGCAAAAGGCCAGGAACCGTAAAAAGGCCGCGTTGCTGGCGTTTTTCCATAGGCTCCGCCCC
CCTGACGAGCATCACAAAAATCGACGCTCAAGTCAGAGGTGGCGAAACCCGACAGGACTATAAAGATACC
AGGCGTTTCCCCCTGGAAGCTCCCTCGTGCGCTCTCCTGTTCCGACCCTGCCGCTTACCGGATACCTGTC
CGCCTTTCTCCCTTCGGGAAGCGTGGCGCTTTCTCATAGCTCACGCTGTAGGTATCTCAGTTCGGTGTAG
GTCGTTCGCTCCAAGCTGGGCTGTGTGCACGAACCCCCCGTTCAGCCCGACCGCTGCGCCTTATCCGGTA
ACTATCGTCTTGAGTCCAACCCGGTAAGACACGACTTATCGCCACTGGCAGCAGCCACTGGTAACAGGAT
TAGCAGAGCGAGGTATGTAGGCGGTGCTACAGAGTTCTTGAAGTGGTGGCCTAACTACGGCTACACTAGA
AGAACAGTATTTGGTATCTGCGCTCTGCTGAAGCCAGTTACCTTCGGAAAAAGAGTTGGTAGCTCTTGAT
CCGGCAAACAAACCACCGCTGGTAGCGGTGGTTTTTTTGTTTGCAAGCAGCAGATTACGCGCAGAAAAAA
AGGATCTCAAGAAGATCCTTTGATCTTTTCTACGGGGTCTGACGCTCAGTGGAACGAAAACTCACGTTAA
GGGATTTTGGTCATGAGATTATCAAAAAGGATCTTCACCTAGATCCTTTTAAATTAAAAATGAAGTTTTA
AATCAATCTAAAGTATATATGAGTAAACTTGGTCTGACAGTTACCAATGCTTAATCAGTGAGGCACCTAT
CTCAGCGATCTGTCTATTTCGTTCATCCATAGTTGCCTGACTCCCCGTCGTGTAGATAACTACGATACGG
GAGGGCTTACCATCTGGCCCCAGTGCTGCAATGATACCGCGAGACCCACGCTCACCGGCTCCAGATTTAT
CAGCAATAAACCAGCCAGCCGGAAGGGCCGAGCGCAGAAGTGGTCCTGCAACTTTATCCGCCTCCATCCA
GTCTATTAATTGTTGCCGGGAAGCTAGAGTAAGTAGTTCGCCAGTTAATAGTTTGCGCAACGTTGTTGCC
ATTGCTACAGGCATCGTGGTGTCACGCTCGTCGTTTGGTATGGCTTCATTCAGCTCCGGTTCCCAACGAT
CAAGGCGAGTTACATGATCCCCCATGTTGTGCAAAAAAGCGGTTAGCTCCTTCGGTCCTCCGATCGTTGT
CAGAAGTAAGTTGGCCGCAGTGTTATCACTCATGGTTATGGCAGCACTGCATAATTCTCTTACTGTCATG
CCATCCGTAAGATGCTTTTCTGTGACTGGTGAGTACTCAACCAAGTCATTCTGAGAATAGTGTATGCGGC
GACCGAGTTGCTCTTGCCCGGCGTCAATACGGGATAATACCGCGCCACATAGCAGAACTTTAAAAGTGCT
CATCATTGGAAAACGTTCTTCGGGGCGAAAACTCTCAAGGATCTTACCGCTGTTGAGATCCAGTTCGATG
TAACCCACTCGTGCACCCAACTGATCTTCAGCATCTTTTACTTTCACCAGCGTTTCTGGGTGAGCAAAAA
CAGGAAGGCAAAATGCCGCAAAAAAGGGAATAAGGGCGACACGGAAATGTTGAATACTCATACTCTTCCT
TTTTCAATATTATTGAAGCATTTATCAGGGTTATTGTCTCATGAGCGGATACATATTTGAATGTATTTAG
AAAAATAAACAAATAGGGGTTCCGCGCACATTTCCCCGAAAAGTGCCACCTGACGTCGACGGATCGGGAG
ATCTCCCGATCCCCTATGGTGCACTCTCAGTACAATCTGCTCTGATGCCGCATAGTTAAGCCAGTATCTG
CTCCCTGCTTGTGTGTTGGAGGTCGCTGAGTAGTGCGCGAGCAAAATTTAAGCTACAACAAGGCAAGGCT
TGACCGACAATTGCATGAAGAATCTGCTTAGGGTTAGGCGTTTTGCGCTGCTTCGCGATGTACGGGCCAG
ATATACGCGTTGACATTGATTATTGACTAGTTATTAATAGTAATCAATTACGGGGTCATTAGTTCATAGC
CCATATATGGAGTTCCGCGTTACATAACTTACGGTAAATGGCCCGCCTGGCTGACCGCCCAACGACCCCC
GCCCATTGACGTCAATAATGACGTATGTTCCCATAGTAACGCCAATAGGGACTTTCCATTGACGTCAATG
GGTGGAGTATTTACGGTAAACTGCCCACTTGGCAGTACATCAAGTGTATCATATGCCAAGTACGCCCCCT
ATTGACGTCAATGACGGTAAATGGCCCGCCTGGCATTATGCCCAGTACATGACCTTATGGGACTTTCCTA
CTTGGCAGTACATCTACGTATTAGTCATCGCTATTACCATGGTGATGCGGTTTTGGCAGTACATCAATGG
GCGTGGATAGCGGTTTGACTCACGGGGATTTCCAAGTCTCCACCCCATTGACGTCAATGGGAGTTTGTTT
TGGCACCAAAATCAACGGGACTTTCCAAAATGTCGTAACAACTCCGCCCCATTGACGCAAATGGGCGGTA
GGCGTGTACGGTGGGAGGTCTATATAAGCAGCGCGTTTTGCCTGTACTGGGTCTCTCTGGTTAGACCAGA
TCTGAGCCTGGGAGCTCTCTGGCTAACTAGGGAACCCACTGCTTAAGCCTCAATAAAGCTTGCCTTGAGT
GCTTCAAGTAGTGTGTGCCCGTCTGTTGTGTGACTC
Features (pLannotate 1.2.2; 27 found; start..end, strand, type, name):
    100..225     +  misc_feature   HIV-1 Ψ: packaging signal of human immunodeficiency virus type 1
    209..547     +  CDS            HIV-1 gag (fragment): gag protein from human immunodeficiency virus 1; gag
    722..955     +  misc_feature   RRE: The Rev response element (RRE) of HIV-1 allows for Rev-dependent mRNA export from the nucleus to the cytoplasm.
   1332..1432    +  CDS            Rev (fragment): human immunodeficiency virus 1 (HIV-1) Rev protein; rev; enhances nuclear export of unspliced and incompletely spliced viral mRNAs
   1482..1599    +  misc_feature   cPPT/CTS: central polypurine tract and central termination sequence of HIV-1
   1710..2881    +  promoter       EF-1α promoter: strong constitutive promoter for human elongation factor EF-1α
   2892..3365    +  CDS            folA: DYR_ECOLI - Also known as tmrA. Experimental evidence at protein level: Swiss-Prot protein existence level 1. Key enzyme in folate metabolism. Catalyzes an essential reaction for de novo glycine and purine synthesis, and for DNA precursor synthesis. From Escherichia coli (strain K12).
   3378..3728    +  CDS            CAPSD_BPMS2 (fragment): Experimental evidence at protein level: Swiss-Prot protein existence level 1. Acts as a translational repressor of viral replicase synthesis late in infection. This latter function is the result of capsid protein interaction with an RNA hairpin which contains the replicase ribosome-binding site. From Escherichia phage MS2 (Bacteriophage MS2).
   3753..3951    +  CDS            MS2 (fragment): bacteriophage MS2 coat protein binds to a specific stem-loop structure in the viral RNA (Peabody, 1993)
   3957..4100    +  CDS            MS2 (fragment): bacteriophage MS2 coat protein binds to a specific stem-loop structure in the viral RNA (Peabody, 1993)
   4107..4997    +  CDS            HaloTag®: modified bacterial dehalogenase that forms covalent bonds with chloroalkane derivatives
   5103..5813    +  CDS            mTagBFP2: mTagBFP2 is a basic (constitutively fluorescent) blue fluorescent protein published in 2011, derived from Entacmaea quadricolor. It is reported to be a very rapidly-maturing monomer with very low acid sensitivity.
   5862..5878    +  CDS            P2A (fragment): 2A peptide from porcine teschovirus-1 polyprotein Eukaryotic ribosomes fail to insert a peptide bond between the Gly and Pro residues, yielding separate polypeptides.
   5886..6284    +  CDS            BSD: blasticidin S deaminase; Aspergillus terreus BSD; confers resistance to blasticidin
   6304..6337    +  protein_bind   loxP: Cre-mediated recombination occurs in the 8-bp core sequence (GCATACAT). Cre recombinase
   6370..6393    +  misc_feature   MCS (fragment): pBluescript multiple cloning site
   6393..6981    +  misc_feature   WPRE: woodchuck hepatitis virus posttranscriptional regulatory element
   6982..7001    +  misc_feature   MCS (fragment): pBluescript multiple cloning site
   7003..7503    +  CDS            nef (fragment): NEF_HV1LA - Experimental evidence at protein level: Swiss-Prot protein existence level 1. Extracellular Nef protein targets CD4(+) T-lymphocytes for apoptosis by interacting with CXCR4 surface receptors. From Human immunodeficiency virus type 1 group M subtype B (isolate Lai) (HIV-1).
   7510..7690    +  LTR            5' LTR (truncated): truncated 5' long terminal repeat (LTR) from HIV-1
   7752..8340    -  rep_origin     ori: high-copy-number ColE1/pMB1/pBR322/pUC origin of replication
   8511..9371    -  CDS            AmpR: β-lactamase; bla; confers resistance to ampicillin, carbenicillin, and related antibiotics
   9372..9476    -  promoter       AmpR promoter: bla
   9535..9587    -  misc_feature   bom (fragment): basis of mobility region from pBR322
   9742..10121   +  enhancer       CMV enhancer: human cytomegalovirus immediate early enhancer
  10122..10321   +  promoter       CMV promoter: human cytomegalovirus (CMV) immediate early promoter
  10339..53      +  LTR            5' LTR (truncated) (across the origin): truncated 5' long terminal repeat (LTR) from HIV-1
