[The description below was written by a language model from this plasmid's Addgene catalogue record and pLannotate feature annotations shown in this document.]
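Description:
pAT124 is a 10,466 nt HIV-1-based lentiviral transfer plasmid for stable expression in mammalian cells of a degron-tagged MS2 coat protein (MCP), intended as a base construct for making RNA-binding protein fusions whose stability can be induced. It is propagated in E. coli as a high-copy plasmid through a ColE1/pUC-type origin and selected with ampicillin (AmpR). The viral framework comprises a CMV enhancer/promoter joined to a truncated 5' LTR that drives genomic RNA production in packaging cells, followed by the Ψ packaging signal with a gag fragment, the RRE for Rev-dependent nuclear export, and the cPPT/CTS. A WPRE, a nef-region fragment and a second truncated LTR close the provirus at the 3' end.

Between these elements, an EF-1α promoter drives a series of coding features. First is E. coli folA (dihydrofolate reductase), which presumably serves as the degron named in the stated purpose, although the record does not specify the mutations or the stabilizing ligand. It is followed by MS2 coat protein sequence annotated as several fragments, consistent with more than one copy of MCP, and then HaloTag, which allows covalent labelling with chloroalkane ligands. Downstream lie mTagBFP2, a P2A fragment and blasticidin S deaminase, giving blue fluorescence and blasticidin resistance as markers of transduced cells. The element linking HaloTag to mTagBFP2 is not annotated. A single loxP site sits after the resistance gene.

MCP binds MS2 stem-loops, so effector domains or RNA-binding proteins fused to it can be tethered to reporter transcripts carrying those hairpins. The degron allows the level of the tethered protein to be controlled. The associated work concerns high-throughput discovery of regulatory effector domains in human RNA-binding proteins.
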