Addgene plasmid #242615: pAT124
Purpose: Degron-tagged MCP construct for generating inducibly stable tethered RBPs
Depositing lab: Lacra Bintu. Depositing organization: Stanford University. Publication: High-throughput discovery of regulatory effector domains in human RNA-binding proteins. Thurm AR, Finkel Y, Andrews C, Cai XS, Benko C, Bintu L. bioRxiv [Preprint]. 2024 Jul 19:2024.07.19.604317. doi: 10.1101/2024.07.19.604317. PubMed 39071298.
Backbone
  Vector backbone: pAT124
  Selectable markers: Blasticidin ; mTagBFP2
Growth in bacteria
  Bacterial resistance: Ampicillin, 100 μg/mL
  Growth temperature: 37°C
  Growth strain: NEB Stable
  Copy number: High Copy
Gene/Insert
  Gene/Insert name: MS2 Capsid Protein (MCP)
Terms and licenses: Academic/Nonprofit Terms; Industry Terms: Not Available to Industry
How to cite: pAT124 was a gift from Lacra Bintu (Addgene plasmid # 242615 ; http://n2t.net/addgene:242615 ; RRID:Addgene_242615)
